Addgene plasmid #55667: RAP2B
Purpose: expression of mouse RAP2B
Depositing lab: Julian Downward. Depositing organization: Cancer Research UK. Publication: RAS and RHO families of GTPases directly regulate distinct phosphoinositide 3-kinase isoforms. Fritsch R, de Krijger I, Fritsch K, George R, Reason B, Kumar MS, Diefenbacher M, Stamp G, Downward J. Cell. 2013 May 23;153(5):1050-63. doi: 10.1016/j.cell.2013.04.031. PubMed 23706742.
Backbone
  Vector backbone: pGEX2T
  Backbone manufacturer: GE Healthcare Life Sciences
  Backbone size w/o insert (bp): 4948
  Vector type: Bacterial Expression
Growth in bacteria
  Bacterial resistance: Ampicillin, 100 μg/mL
  Growth temperature: 37°C
  Growth strain: BL21 codon plus ril de3
  Copy number: High Copy
Gene/Insert
  Gene/Insert name: RAP2B
  Species: M. musculus (mouse)
  Entrez Gene: Rap2b (a.k.a. 4021402C18Rik, AA408554)
  Promoter: lac
  Cloning method: Restriction Enzyme; 5′ cloning site BamHI (not destroyed); 3′ cloning site EcoRI (not destroyed)
  Sequencing primers: 5′ lac promoter; 3′ GST-R
Terms and licenses: Academic/Nonprofit Terms; Industry Terms: Not Available to Industry
How to cite: RAP2B was a gift from Julian Downward (Addgene plasmid # 55667 ; http://n2t.net/addgene:55667 ; RRID:Addgene_55667)
