[The description below was written by a language model from this plasmid's Addgene catalogue record.]
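Description:
RAP2B is a bacterial expression plasmid built on the pGEX2T backbone (GE Healthcare; 4948 bp without insert) that carries the mouse Rap2b coding sequence, which encodes a small GTPase of the RAS superfamily. The insert was placed between the BamHI and EcoRI sites of the vector, and both sites remain intact, so the fragment can be excised or exchanged. The plasmid is maintained at high copy in E. coli under ampicillin selection, and the recorded host is a BL21 codon-plus derivative, a protease-deficient strain supplemented with rare-codon tRNAs that suits production of mammalian proteins. The size of the insert is not stated, and no feature table accompanies the entry.

The record lists the promoter as lac. pGEX vectors in general drive expression from an IPTG-inducible lac-type promoter and place inserts cloned at this position downstream of glutathione S-transferase, with a thrombin cleavage site between GST and the inserted protein in the 2T version. The catalogue fields do not explicitly list a tag, although a GST-based sequencing primer is recorded, so a GST–RAP2B fusion is what the backbone and cloning sites imply rather than something directly stated. Such a fusion would allow purification on glutathione resin and use of the immobilised or cleaved protein in binding assays.

The stated purpose is simply expression of mouse RAP2B. The associated publication concerns direct regulation of distinct phosphoinositide 3-kinase isoforms by RAS and RHO family GTPases, which is consistent with use of this construct to produce recombinant GTPase for in vitro interaction or activity studies.
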