>Addgene plasmid #55667 | RAP2B | depositor partial sequence | sequence record 86199 | RAP2B
ATGAGAGAGTACAAAGTGGTGGTACTGGGCTCGGGCGGCGTGGGCAAGTCCGCGCTCACCGTGCAGTTCG
TAACAGGTTCCTTCATCGAGAAGTACGACCCGACCATCGAGGACTTTTACCGCAAGGAGATCGAGGTGGA
CTCGTCGCCGTCGGTGCTGGAGATCTTGGACACCGCGGGCACGGAGCAGTTCGCCTCAATGCGGGACCTG
TACATCAAGAATGGCCAGGGCTTCATTCTCGTCTACAGCCTGGTCAACCAGCAGAGCTTCCAGGACATCA
AGCCCATGCGGGACCAGATCATCCGCGTGAAGCGGTACGAGCGCGTACCCATGATCCTGGTAGGCAACAA
GGTGGACTTGGAGGGTGAACGTGAGGTCTCCTATGGCGAGGGTAAGGCCCTGGCCGAGGAGTGGAGCTGC
CCCTTCATGGAGACATCGGCCAAAAACAAAGCCTCAGTGGATGAGCTATTCGCAGAGATCGTGAGGCAGA
TGAACTACGCGGCACAGCCCAACGGCGACGAGGGCTGCTGCTCGGCCTGCGTGATCCTGTGA
