>Addgene plasmid #55667 | RAP2B | depositor partial sequence | sequence record 86200 | pGEX2T backbone
ACGTTATCGACTGCACGGTGCACCAATGCTTCTGGCGTCAGGCAGCCATCGGAAGCTGTGGTATGGCTGT
GCAGGTCGTAAATCACTGCATAATTCGTGTCGCTCAAGGCGCACTCCCGTTCTGGATAATGTTTTTTGCG
CCGACATCATAACGGTTCTGGCAAATATTCTGAAATGAGCTGTTGACAATTAATCATCGGCTCGTATAAT
GTGTGGAATTGTGAGCGGATAACAATTTCACACAGGAAACAGTATTCATGTCCCCTATACTAGGTTATTG
GAAAATTAAGGGCCTTGTGCAACCCACTCGACTTCTTTTGGAATATCTTGAAGAAAAATATGAAGAGCAT
TTGTATGAGCGCGATGAAGGTGATAAATGGCGAAACAAAAAGTTTGAATTGGGTTTGGAGTTTCCCAATC
TTCCTTATTATATTGATGGTGATGTTAAATTAACACAGTCTATGGCCATCATACGTTATATAGCTGACAA
GCACAACATGTTGGGTGGTTGTCCAAAAGAGCGTGCAGAGATTTCAATGCTTGAAGGAGCGGTTTTGGAT
ATTAGATACGGTGTTTCGAGAATTGCATATAGTAAAGACTTTGAAACTCTCAAAGTTGATTTTCTTAGCA
AGCTACCTGAAATGCTGAAAATGTTCGAAGATCGTTTATGTCATAAAACATATTTAAATGGTGATCATGT
AACCCATCCTGACTTCATGTTGTATGACGCTCTTGATGTTGTTTTATACATGGACCCAATGTGCCTGGAT
GCGTTCCCAAAATTAGTTTGTTTTAAAAAACGTATTGAAGCTATCCCACAAATTGATAAGTACTTGAAAT
CCAGCAAGTATATAGCATGGCCTTTGCAGGGCTGGCAAGCCACGTTTGGTGGTGGCGACCATCCTCCAAA
ATCGGATCTGGTTCCGCGTGGATCCCCGGGAATTCATCGTGACTGACTGACGATCTGCCTCGCGCGTTTC
GGTGATGACGGTGAAAACCTCTGACACATGCAGCTCCCGGAGACGGTCACAGCTTGTCTGTAAGCGGATG
CCGGGAGCAGACAAGCCCGTCAGGGCGCGTCAGCGGGTGTTGGCGGGTGTCGGGGCGCAGCCATGACCCA
GTCACGTAGCGATAGCGGAGTGTATAATTCTTGAAGACGAAAGGGCCTCGTGATACGCCTATTTTTATAG
GTTAATGTCATGATAATAATGGTTTCTTAGACGTCAGGTGGCACTTTTCGGGGAAATGTGCGCGGAACCC
CTATTTGTTTATTTTTCTAAATACATTCAAATATGTATCCGCTCATGAGACAATAACCCTGATAAATGCT
TCAATAATATTGAAAAAGGAAGAGTATGAGTATTCAACATTTCCGTGTCGCCCTTATTCCCTTTTTTGCG
GCATTTTGCCTTCCTGTTTTTGCTCACCCAGAAACGCTGGTGAAAGTAAAAGATGCTGAAGATCAGTTGG
GTGCACGAGTGGGTTACATCGAACTGGATCTCAACAGCGGTAAGATCCTTGAGAGTTTTCGCCCCGAAGA
ACGTTTTCCAATGATGAGCACTTTTAAAGTTCTGCTATGTGGCGCGGTATTATCCCGTGTTGACGCCGGG
CAAGAGCAACTCGGTCGCCGCATACACTATTCTCAGAATGACTTGGTTGAGTACTCACCAGTCACAGAAA
AGCATCTTACGGATGGCATGACAGTAAGAGAATTATGCAGTGCTGCCATAACCATGAGTGATAACACTGC
GGCCAACTTACTTCTGACAACGATCGGAGGACCGAAGGAGCTAACCGCTTTTTTGCACAACATGGGGGAT
CATGTAACTCGCCTTGATCGTTGGGAACCGGAGCTGAATGAAGCCATACCAAACGACGAGCGTGACACCA
CGATGCCTGCAGCAATGGCAACAACGTTGCGCAAACTATTAACTGGCGAACTACTTACTCTAGCTTCCCG
GCAACAATTAATAGACTGGATGGAGGCGGATAAAGTTGCAGGACCACTTCTGCGCTCGGCCCTTCCGGCT
GGCTGGTTTATTGCTGATAAATCTGGAGCCGGTGAGCGTGGGTCTCGCGGTATCATTGCAGCACTGGGGC
CAGATGGTAAGCCCTCCCGTATCGTAGTTATCTACACGACGGGGAGTCAGGCAACTATGGATGAACGAAA
TAGACAGATCGCTGAGATAGGTGCCTCACTGATTAAGCATTGGTAACTGTCAGACCAAGTTTACTCATAT
ATACTTTAGATTGATTTAAAACTTCATTTTTAATTTAAAAGGATCTAGGTGAAGATCCTTTTTGATAATC
TCATGACCAAAATCCCTTAACGTGAGTTTTCGTTCCACTGAGCGTCAGACCCCGTAGAAAAGATCAAAGG
ATCTTCTTGAGATCCTTTTTTTCTGCGCGTAATCTGCTGCTTGCAAACAAAAAAACCACCGCTACCAGCG
GTGGTTTGTTTGCCGGATCAAGAGCTACCAACTCTTTTTCCGAAGGTAACTGGCTTCAGCAGAGCGCAGA
TACCAAATACTGTCCTTCTAGTGTAGCCGTAGTTAGGCCACCACTTCAAGAACTCTGTAGCACCGCCTAC
ATACCTCGCTCTGCTAATCCTGTTACCAGTGGCTGCTGCCAGTGGCGATAAGTCGTGTCTTACCGGGTTG
GACTCAAGACGATAGTTACCGGATAAGGCGCAGCGGTCGGGCTGAACGGGGGGTTCGTGCACACAGCCCA
GCTTGGAGCGAACGACCTACACCGAACTGAGATACCTACAGCGTGAGCTATGAGAAAGCGCCACGCTTCC
CGAAGGGAGAAAGGCGGACAGGTATCCGGTAAGCGGCAGGGTCGGAACAGGAGAGCGCACGAGGGAGCTT
CCAGGGGGAAACGCCTGGTATCTTTATAGTCCTGTCGGGTTTCGCCACCTCTGACTTGAGCGTCGATTTT
TGTGATGCTCGTCAGGGGGGCGGAGCCTATGGAAAAACGCCAGCAACGCGGCCTTTTTACGGTTCCTGGC
CTTTTGCTGGCCTTTTGCTCACATGTTCTTTCCTGCGTTATCCCCTGATTCTGTGGATAACCGTATTACC
GCCTTTGAGTGAGCTGATACCGCTCGCCGCAGCCGAACGACCGAGCGCAGCGAGTCAGTGAGCGAGGAAG
CGGAAGAGCGCCTGATGCGGTATTTTCTCCTTACGCATCTGTGCGGTATTTCACACCGCATAAATTCCGA
CACCATCGAATGGTGCAAAACCTTTCGCGGTATGGCATGATAGCGCCCGGAAGAGAGTCAATTCAGGGTG
GTGAATGTGAAACCAGTAACGTTATACGATGTCGCAGAGTATGCCGGTGTCTCTTATCAGACCGTTTCCC
GCGTGGTGAACCAGGCCAGCCACGTTTCTGCGAAAACGCGGGAAAAAGTGGAAGCGGCGATGGCGGAGCT
GAATTACATTCCCAACCGCGTGGCACAACAACTGGCGGGCAAACAGTCGTTGCTGATTGGCGTTGCCACC
TCCAGTCTGGCCCTGCACGCGCCGTCGCAAATTGTCGCGGCGATTAAATCTCGCGCCGATCAACTGGGTG
CCAGCGTGGTGGTGTCGATGGTAGAACGAAGCGGCGTCGAAGCCTGTAAAGCGGCGGTGCACAATCTTCT
CGCGCAACGCGTCAGTGGGCTGATCATTAACTATCCGCTGGATGACCAGGATGCCATTGCTGTGGAAGCT
GCCTGCACTAATGTTCCGGCGTTATTTCTTGATGTCTCTGACCAGACACCCATCAACAGTATTATTTTCT
CCCATGAAGACGGTACGCGACTGGGCGTGGAGCATCTGGTCGCATTGGGTCACCAGCAAATCGCGCTGTT
AGCGGGCCCATTAAGTTCTGTCTCGGCGCGTCTGCGTCTGGCTGGCTGGCATAAATATCTCACTCGCAAT
CAAATTCAGCCGATAGCGGAACGGGAAGGCGACTGGAGTGCCATGTCCGGTTTTCAACAAACCATGCAAA
TGCTGAATGAGGGCATCGTTCCCACTGCGATGCTGGTTGCCAACGATCAGATGGCGCTGGGCGCAATGCG
CGCCATTACCGAGTCCGGGCTGCGCGTTGGTGCGGATATCTCGGTAGTGGGATACGACGATACCGAAGAC
AGCTCATGTTATATCCCGCCGTTAACCACCATCAAACAGGATTTTCGCCTGCTGGGGCAAACCAGCGTGG
ACCGCTTGCTGCAACTCTCTCAGGGCCAGGCGGTGAAGGGCAATCAGCTGTTGCCCGTCTCACTGGTGAA
AAGAAAAACCACCCTGGCGCCCAATACGCAAACCGCCTCTCCCCGCGCGTTGGCCGATTCATTAATGCAG
CTGGCACGACAGGTTTCCCGACTGGAAAGCGGGCAGTGAGCGCAACGCAATTAATGTGAGTTAGCTCACT
CATTAGGCACCCCAGGCTTTACACTTTATGCTTCCGGCTCGTATGTTGTGTGGAATTGTGAGCGGATAAC
AATTTCACACAGGAAACAGCTATGACCATGATTACGGATTCACTGGCCGTCGTTTTACAACGTCGTGACT
GGGAAAACCCTGGCGTTACCCAACTTAATCGCCTTGCAGCACATCCCCCTTTCGCCAGCTGGCGTAATAG
CGAAGAGGCCCGCACCGATCGCCCTTCCCAACAGTTGCGCAGCCTGAATGGCGAATGGCGCTTTGCCTGG
TTTCCGGCACCAGAAGCGGTGCCGGAAAGCTGGCTGGAGTGCGATCTTCCTGAGGCCGATACTGTCGTCG
TCCCCTCAAACTGGCAGATGCACGGTTACGATGCGCCCATCTACACCAACGTAACCTATCCCATTACGGT
CAATCCGCCGTTTGTTCCCACGGAGAATCCGACGGGTTGTTACTCGCTCACATTTAATGTTGATGAAAGC
TGGCTACAGGAAGGCCAGACGCGAATTATTTTTGATGGCGTTGGAATT
