>Addgene plasmid #55667 | RAP2B | addgene partial sequence | sequence record 90553 | pGEX5 5'-GGGCTGGCAAGCCACGTTTGGTG-3'
AATCGGATCTGGTTCCGCGTGGATCCAGAGAGTACAAAGTGGTGGTACTGGGCTCGGGCGGCGTGGGCAA
GTCCGCGCTCACCGTGCAGTTCGTAACAGGTTCCTTCATCGAGAAGTACGACCCGACCATCGAGGACTTT
TACCGCAAGGAGATCGAGGTGGACTCGTCGCCGTCGGTGCTGGAGATCTTGGACACCGCGGGCACGGAGC
AGTTCGCCTCAATGCGGGACCTGTACATCAAGAATGGCCAGGGCTTCATTCTCGTCTACAGCCTGGTCAA
CCAGCAGAGCTTCCAGGACATCAAGCCCATGCGGGACCAGATCATCCGCGTGAAGCGGTACGAGCGCGTA
CCCATGATCCTGGTAGGCAACAAGGTGGACTTGGAGGGTGAACGTGAGGTCTCCTATGGCGAGGGTAAGG
CCCTGGCCGAGGAGTGGAGCTGCCCCTTCATGGAGACATCGGCCAAAAACAAAGCCTCAGTGGATGAGCT
ATTCGCAGAGATCGTGAGGCAGATGAACTACGCGGCACAGCCCAACGGCGACGAGGGCTGCTGCTCGGCC
TGCGTGATCCTGTGAGAATTCATCGTGACTGACTGACGATCTGCCTCGCGCGTTTCGGTGATGACGGTGA
AAACCTCTGACACATGCAGCTCCCGGAGACGGTCACAGCTTGTCTGTAAGCGGATGCCGGGAGCAGACAA
GCCCGTCAGGGCGCGTCAGCGGGTGTTGGCGGGTGTCGGGGCGCAGCCATGACCCAGTCACGTAGCGATA
GCGGAGTGTATAATTCTTGAAGACGAAAGGGCCTCGTGATACGCCTATTTTTATAGGTTAATGTCATGAT
AATAATGGTTTCTTAGACGTCAGGTGGCACTTTTCGGG
