>Addgene plasmid #55667 | RAP2B | addgene partial sequence | sequence record 90555 | pGEX3 5'-CCGGGAGCTGCATGTGTCAGAGG-3'
AACGCGCGAGGCAGATCGTCAGTCAGTCACGATGAATTCTCACAGGATCACGCAGGCCGAGCAGCAGCCC
TCGTCGCCGTTGGGCTGTGCCGCGTAGTTCATCTGCCTCACGATCTCTGCGAATAGCTCATCCACTGAGG
CTTTGTTTTTGGCCGATGTCTCCATGAAGGGGCAGCTCCACTCCTCGGCCAGGGCCTTACCCTCGCCATA
GGAGACCTCACGTTCACCCTCCAAGTCCACCTTGTTGCCTACCAGGATCATGGGTACGCGCTCGTACCGC
TTCACGCGGATGATCTGGTCCCGCATGGGCTTGATGTCCTGGAAGCTCTGCTGGTTGACCAGGCTGTAGA
CGAGAATGAAGCCCTGGCCATTCTTGATGTACAGGTCCCGCATTGAGGCGAACTGCTCCGTGCCCGCGGT
GTCCAAGATCTCCAGCACCGACGGCGACGAGTCCACCTCGATCTCCTTGCGGTAAAAGTCCTCGATGGTC
GGGTCGTACTTCTCGATGAAGGAACCTGTTACGAACTGCACGGTGAGCGCGGACTTGCCCACGCCGCCCG
AGCCCAGTACCACCACTTTGTACTCTCTGGATCCACGCGGAACCAGATCCGATTTTGGAGGATGGTCGCC
ACCACCAAACGTGGCTTGCCAGCCCTGCAAAGGCCATGCTATATACTTGCTGGATTTCAAGTACTTATCA
ATTTGTGGGATAGCTTCAATACGTTTTTTAAAACAAACTAATTTTGGGAACGCATCCAGGCACATTGGGT
CCATGTATAAAACAACATCAAGAGCGTCATACAACATGAAGTCAGGATGGGTTACATGATCACCATTTAA
ATATGTTTTATGACATAAACGATCTTCGAACATTTTCAGCATTTCAGGTAGCTTGCTAAGAAAATCAACT
TT
